>Addgene plasmid #207610 | sgRNA TR KO 2 | addgene full sequence | sequence record 430973 | Addgene NGS Result
CATGTGAGGGCCTATTTCCCATGATTCCTTCATATTTGCATATACGATACAAGGCTGTTAGAGAGATAAT
TGGAATTAATTTGACTGTAAACACAAAGATATTAGTACAAAATACGTGACGTAGAAAGTAATAATTTCTT
GGGTAGTTTGCAGTTTTAAAATTATGTTTTAAAATGGACTATCATATGCTTACCGTAACTTGAAAGTATT
TCGATTTCTTGGCTTTATATATCTTGTGGAAAGGACGAAACACCGTCAGGCCGCAGGAAGAGGAAGTTTT
AGAGCTAGAAATAGCAAGTTAAAATAAGGCTAGTCCGTTATCAACTTGAAAAAGTGGCACCGAGTCGGTG
CTTTTTTGTTTTAGAGCTAGAAATAGCAAGTTAAAATAAGGCTAGTCCGTTTTTAGCGCGTGCGCCAATT
CTGCAGACAAATGGCTCTAGAGGTACCCGTTACATAACTTACGGTAAATGGCCCGCCTGGCTGACCGCCC
AACGACCCCCGCCCATTGACGTCAATAGTAACGCCAATAGGGACTTTCCATTGACGTCAATGGGTGGAGT
ATTTACGGTAAACTGCCCACTTGGCAGTACATCAAGTGTATCATATGCCAAGTACGCCCCCTATTGACGT
CAATGACGGTAAATGGCCCGCCTGGCATTGTGCCCAGTACATGACCTTATGGGACTTTCCTACTTGGCAG
TACATCTACGTATTAGTCATCGCTATTACCATGGTCGAGGTGAGCCCCACGTTCTGCTTCACTCTCCCCA
TCTCCCCCCCCTCCCCACCCCCAATTTTGTATTTATTTATTTTTTAATTATTTTGTGCAGCGATGGGGGC
GGGGGGGGGGGGGGCGCGCGCCAGGCGGGGCGGGGCGGGGCGAGGGGCGGGGCGGGGCGAGGCGGAGAGG
TGCGGCGGCAGCCAATCAGAGCGGCGCGCTCCGAAAGTTTCCTTTTATGGCGAGGCGGCGGCGGCGGCGG
CCCTATAAAAAGCGAAGCGCGCGGCGGGCGGGAGTCGCTGCGCGCTGCCTTCGCCCCGTGCCCCGCTCCG
CCGCCGCCTCGCGCCGCCCGCCCCGGCTCTGACTGACCGCGTTACTCCCACAGGTGAGCGGGCGGGACGG
CCCTTCTCCTCCGGGCTGTAATTAGCTGAGCAAGAGGTAAGGGTTTAAGGGATGGTTGGTTGGTGGGGTA
TTAATGTTTAATTACCTGGAGCACCTGCCTGAAATCACTTTTTTTCAGGTTGGACCGGTGCCACCATGGA
CTATAAGGACCACGACGGAGACTACAAGGATCATGATATTGATTACAAAGACGATGACGATAAGATGGCC
CCAAAGAAGAAGCGGAAGGTCGGTATCCACGGAGTCCCAGCAGCCGACAAGAAGTACAGCATCGGCCTGG
ACATCGGCACCAACTCTGTGGGCTGGGCCGTGATCACCGACGAGTACAAGGTGCCCAGCAAGAAATTCAA
GGTGCTGGGCAACACCGACCGGCACAGCATCAAGAAGAACCTGATCGGAGCCCTGCTGTTCGACAGCGGC
GAAACAGCCGAGGCCACCCGGCTGAAGAGAACCGCCAGAAGAAGATACACCAGACGGAAGAACCGGATCT
GCTATCTGCAAGAGATCTTCAGCAACGAGATGGCCAAGGTGGACGACAGCTTCTTCCACAGACTGGAAGA
GTCCTTCCTGGTGGAAGAGGATAAGAAGCACGAGCGGCACCCCATCTTCGGCAACATCGTGGACGAGGTG
GCCTACCACGAGAAGTACCCCACCATCTACCACCTGAGAAAGAAACTGGTGGACAGCACCGACAAGGCCG
ACCTGCGGCTGATCTATCTGGCCCTGGCCCACATGATCAAGTTCCGGGGCCACTTCCTGATCGAGGGCGA
CCTGAACCCCGACAACAGCGACGTGGACAAGCTGTTCATCCAGCTGGTGCAGACCTACAACCAGCTGTTC
GAGGAAAACCCCATCAACGCCAGCGGCGTGGACGCCAAGGCCATCCTGTCTGCCAGACTGAGCAAGAGCA
GACGGCTGGAAAATCTGATCGCCCAGCTGCCCGGCGAGAAGAAGAATGGCCTGTTCGGAAACCTGATTGC
CCTGAGCCTGGGCCTGACCCCCAACTTCAAGAGCAACTTCGACCTGGCCGAGGATGCCAAACTGCAGCTG
AGCAAGGACACCTACGACGACGACCTGGACAACCTGCTGGCCCAGATCGGCGACCAGTACGCCGACCTGT
TTCTGGCCGCCAAGAACCTGTCCGACGCCATCCTGCTGAGCGACATCCTGAGAGTGAACACCGAGATCAC
CAAGGCCCCCCTGAGCGCCTCTATGATCAAGAGATACGACGAGCACCACCAGGACCTGACCCTGCTGAAA
GCTCTCGTGCGGCAGCAGCTGCCTGAGAAGTACAAAGAGATTTTCTTCGACCAGAGCAAGAACGGCTACG
CCGGCTACATTGACGGCGGAGCCAGCCAGGAAGAGTTCTACAAGTTCATCAAGCCCATCCTGGAAAAGAT
GGACGGCACCGAGGAACTGCTCGTGAAGCTGAACAGAGAGGACCTGCTGCGGAAGCAGCGGACCTTCGAC
AACGGCAGCATCCCCCACCAGATCCACCTGGGAGAGCTGCACGCCATTCTGCGGCGGCAGGAAGATTTTT
ACCCATTCCTGAAGGACAACCGGGAAAAGATCGAGAAGATCCTGACCTTCCGCATCCCCTACTACGTGGG
CCCTCTGGCCAGGGGAAACAGCAGATTCGCCTGGATGACCAGAAAGAGCGAGGAAACCATCACCCCCTGG
AACTTCGAGGAAGTGGTGGACAAGGGCGCTTCCGCCCAGAGCTTCATCGAGCGGATGACCAACTTCGATA
AGAACCTGCCCAACGAGAAGGTGCTGCCCAAGCACAGCCTGCTGTACGAGTACTTCACCGTGTATAACGA
GCTGACCAAAGTGAAATACGTGACCGAGGGAATGAGAAAGCCCGCCTTCCTGAGCGGCGAGCAGAAAAAG
GCCATCGTGGACCTGCTGTTCAAGACCAACCGGAAAGTGACCGTGAAGCAGCTGAAAGAGGACTACTTCA
AGAAAATCGAGTGCTTCGACTCCGTGGAAATCTCCGGCGTGGAAGATCGGTTCAACGCCTCCCTGGGCAC
ATACCACGATCTGCTGAAAATTATCAAGGACAAGGACTTCCTGGACAATGAGGAAAACGAGGACATTCTG
GAAGATATCGTGCTGACCCTGACACTGTTTGAGGACAGAGAGATGATCGAGGAACGGCTGAAAACCTATG
CCCACCTGTTCGACGACAAAGTGATGAAGCAGCTGAAGCGGCGGAGATACACCGGCTGGGGCAGGCTGAG
CCGGAAGCTGATCAACGGCATCCGGGACAAGCAGTCCGGCAAGACAATCCTGGATTTCCTGAAGTCCGAC
GGCTTCGCCAACAGAAACTTCATGCAGCTGATCCACGACGACAGCCTGACCTTTAAAGAGGACATCCAGA
AAGCCCAGGTGTCCGGCCAGGGCGATAGCCTGCACGAGCACATTGCCAATCTGGCCGGCAGCCCCGCCAT
TAAGAAGGGCATCCTGCAGACAGTGAAGGTGGTGGACGAGCTCGTGAAAGTGATGGGCCGGCACAAGCCC
GAGAACATCGTGATCGAAATGGCCAGAGAGAACCAGACCACCCAGAAGGGACAGAAGAACAGCCGCGAGA
GAATGAAGCGGATCGAAGAGGGCATCAAAGAGCTGGGCAGCCAGATCCTGAAAGAACACCCCGTGGAAAA
CACCCAGCTGCAGAACGAGAAGCTGTACCTGTACTACCTGCAGAATGGGCGGGATATGTACGTGGACCAG
GAACTGGACATCAACCGGCTGTCCGACTACGATGTGGACCATATCGTGCCTCAGAGCTTTCTGAAGGACG
ACTCCATCGACAACAAGGTGCTGACCAGAAGCGACAAGAACCGGGGCAAGAGCGACAACGTGCCCTCCGA
AGAGGTCGTGAAGAAGATGAAGAACTACTGGCGGCAGCTGCTGAACGCCAAGCTGATTACCCAGAGAAAG
TTCGACAATCTGACCAAGGCCGAGAGAGGCGGCCTGAGCGAACTGGATAAGGCCGGCTTCATCAAGAGAC
AGCTGGTGGAAACCCGGCAGATCACAAAGCACGTGGCACAGATCCTGGACTCCCGGATGAACACTAAGTA
CGACGAGAATGACAAGCTGATCCGGGAAGTGAAAGTGATCACCCTGAAGTCCAAGCTGGTGTCCGATTTC
CGGAAGGATTTCCAGTTTTACAAAGTGCGCGAGATCAACAACTACCACCACGCCCACGACGCCTACCTGA
ACGCCGTCGTGGGAACCGCCCTGATCAAAAAGTACCCTAAGCTGGAAAGCGAGTTCGTGTACGGCGACTA
CAAGGTGTACGACGTGCGGAAGATGATCGCCAAGAGCGAGCAGGAAATCGGCAAGGCTACCGCCAAGTAC
TTCTTCTACAGCAACATCATGAACTTTTTCAAGACCGAGATTACCCTGGCCAACGGCGAGATCCGGAAGC
GGCCTCTGATCGAGACAAACGGCGAAACCGGGGAGATCGTGTGGGATAAGGGCCGGGATTTTGCCACCGT
GCGGAAAGTGCTGAGCATGCCCCAAGTGAATATCGTGAAAAAGACCGAGGTGCAGACAGGCGGCTTCAGC
AAAGAGTCTATCCTGCCCAAGAGGAACAGCGATAAGCTGATCGCCAGAAAGAAGGACTGGGACCCTAAGA
AGTACGGCGGCTTCGACAGCCCCACCGTGGCCTATTCTGTGCTGGTGGTGGCCAAAGTGGAAAAGGGCAA
GTCCAAGAAACTGAAGAGTGTGAAAGAGCTGCTGGGGATCACCATCATGGAAAGAAGCAGCTTCGAGAAG
AATCCCATCGACTTTCTGGAAGCCAAGGGCTACAAAGAAGTGAAAAAGGACCTGATCATCAAGCTGCCTA
AGTACTCCCTGTTCGAGCTGGAAAACGGCCGGAAGAGAATGCTGGCCTCTGCCGGCGAACTGCAGAAGGG
AAACGAACTGGCCCTGCCCTCCAAATATGTGAACTTCCTGTACCTGGCCAGCCACTATGAGAAGCTGAAG
GGCTCCCCCGAGGATAATGAGCAGAAACAGCTGTTTGTGGAACAGCACAAGCACTACCTGGACGAGATCA
TCGAGCAGATCAGCGAGTTCTCCAAGAGAGTGATCCTGGCCGACGCTAATCTGGACAAAGTGCTGTCCGC
CTACAACAAGCACCGGGATAAGCCCATCAGAGAGCAGGCCGAGAATATCATCCACCTGTTTACCCTGACC
AATCTGGGAGCCCCTGCCGCCTTCAAGTACTTTGACACCACCATCGACCGGAAGAGGTACACCAGCACCA
AAGAGGTGCTGGACGCCACCCTGATCCACCAGAGCATCACCGGCCTGTACGAGACACGGATCGACCTGTC
TCAGCTGGGAGGCGACAAAAGGCCGGCGGCCACGAAAAAGGCCGGCCAGGCAAAAAAGAAAAAGTAAGAA
TTCCTAGAGCTCGCTGATCAGCCTCGACTGTGCCTTCTAGTTGCCAGCCATCTGTTGTTTGCCCCTCCCC
CGTGCCTTCCTTGACCCTGGAAGGTGCCACTCCCACTGTCCTTTCCTAATAAAATGAGGAAATTGCATCG
CATTGTCTGAGTAGGTGTCATTCTATTCTGGGGGGTGGGGTGGGGCAGGACAGCAAGGGGGAGGATTGGG
AAGAGAATAGCAGGCATGCTGGGGAGCGGCCGCAGGAACCCCTAGTGATGGAGTTGGCCACTCCCTCTCT
GCGCGCTCGCTCGCTCACTGAGGCCGGGCGACCAAAGGTCGCCCGACGCCCGGGCTTTGCCCGGGCGGCC
TCAGTGAGCGAGCGAGCGCGCAGCTGCCTGCAGGGGCGCCTGATGCGGTATTTTCTCCTTACGCATCTGT
GCGGTATTTCACACCGCATA
[95 nt withheld, positions 5971-6065]
T
[46 nt withheld, positions 6067-6112]
C
[141 nt withheld, positions 6114-6254]
CCTTTGACGTTGGAGTCCACGTTCTTT
[37 nt withheld, positions 6282-6318]
ACTCTATCTCGGGCTATTCTTTTGATTTATAAGGGATTTTGCCGATTTCGGTCTATTGGTTAAAAAATGA
GCTGATTTAACAAAAATTTAACGCGAATTTTAACAAAATATTAACGTTTACAATTTTATGGTGCACTCTC
AGTACAATCTGCTCTGATGCCGCATAGTTAAGCCAGCCCCGACACCCGCCAACACCCGCTGACGCGCCCT
GACGGGCTTGTCTGCTCCCGGCATCCGCTTACAGACAAGCTGTGACCGTCTCCGGGAGCTGCATGTGTCA
GAGGTTTTCACCGTCATCACCGAAACGCGCGAGACGAAAGGGCCTCGTGATACGCCTATTTTTATAGGTT
AATGTCATGATAATAATGGTTTCTTAGACGTCAGGTGGCACTTTTCGGGGAAATGTGCGCGGAACCCCTA
TTTGTTTATTTTTCTAAATACATTCAAATATGTATCCGCTCATGAGACAATAACCCTGATAAATGCTTCA
ATAATATTGAAAAAGGAAGAGTATGAGTATTCAACATTTCCGTGTCGCCCTTATTCCCTTTTTTGCGGCA
TTTTGCCTTCCTGTTTTTGCTCACCCAGAAACGCTGGTGAAAGTAAAAGATGCTGAAGATCAGTTGGGTG
CACGAGTGGGTTACATCGAACTGGATCTCAACAGCGGTAAGATCCTTGAGAGTTTTCGCCCCGAAGAACG
TTTTCCAATGATGAGCACTTTTAAAGTTCTGCTATGTGGCGCGGTATTATCCCGTATTGACGCCGGGCAA
GAGCAACTCGGTCGCCGCATACACTATTCTCAGAATGACTTGGTTGAGTACTCACCAGTCACAGAAAAGC
ATCTTACGGATGGCATGACAGTAAGAGAATTATGCAGTGCTGCCATAACCATGAGTGATAACACTGCGGC
CAACTTACTTCTGACAACGATCGGAGGACCGAAGGAGCTAACCGCTTTTTTGCACAACATGGGGGATCAT
GTAACTCGCCTTGATCGTTGGGAACCGGAGCTGAATGAAGCCATACCAAACGACGAGCGTGACACCACGA
TGCCTGTAGCAATGGCAACAACGTTGCGCAAACTATTAACTGGCGAACTACTTACTCTAGCTTCCCGGCA
ACAATTAATAGACTGGATGGAGGCGGATAAAGTTGCAGGACCACTTCTGCGCTCGGCCCTTCCGGCTGGC
TGGTTTATTGCTGATAAATCTGGAGCCGGTGAGCGTGGAAGCCGCGGTATCATTGCAGCACTGGGGCCAG
ATGGTAAGCCCTCCCGTATCGTAGTTATCTACACGACGGGGAGTCAGGCAACTATGGATGAACGAAATAG
ACAGATCGCTGAGATAGGTGCCTCACTGATTAAGCATTGGTAACTGTCAGACCAAGTTTACTCATATATA
CTTTAGATTGATTTAAAACTTCATTTTTAATTTAAAAGGATCTAGGTGAAGATCCTTTTTGATAATCTCA
TGACCAAAATCCCTTAACGTGAGTTTTCGTTCCACTGAGCGTCAGACCCCGTAGAAAAGATCAAAGGATC
TTCTTGAGATCCTTTTTTTCTGCGCGTAATCTGCTGCTTGCAAACAAAAAAACCACCGCTACCAGCGGTG
GTTTGTTTGCCGGATCAAGAGCTACCAACTCTTTTTCCGAAGGTAACTGGCTTCAGCAGAGCGCAGATAC
CAAATACTGTTCTTCTAGTGTAGCCGTAGTTAGGCCACCACTTCAAGAACTCTGTAGCACCGCCTACATA
CCTCGCTCTGCTAATCCTGTTACCAGTGGCTGCTGCCAGTGGCGATAAGTCGTGTCTTACCGGGTTGGAC
TCAAGACGATAGTTACCGGATAAGGCGCAGCGGTCGGGCTGAACGGGGGGTTCGTGCACACAGCCCAGCT
TGGAGCGAACGACCTACACCGAACTGAGATACCTACAGCGTGAGCTATGAGAAAGCGCCACGCTTCCCGA
AGGGAGAAAGGCGGACAGGTATCCGGTAAGCGGCAGGGTCGGAACAGGAGAGCGCACGAGGGAGCTTCCA
GGGGGAAACGCCTGGTATCTTTATAGTCCTGTCGGGTTTCGCCACCTCTGACTTGAGCGTCGATTTTTGT
GATGCTCGTCAGGGGGGCGGAGCCTATGGAAAAACGCCAGCAACGCGGCCTTTTTACGGTTCCTGGCCTT
TTGCTGGCCTTTTGCTCA
Features (pLannotate 1.2.2; 18 found; start..end, strand, type, name):
      6..246     +  promoter       U6 promoter: RNA polymerase III promoter for human U6 snRNA
    276..351     +  misc_RNA       gRNA scaffold: guide RNA scaffold for the Streptococcus pyogenes CRISPR/Cas9 system
    358..401     +  misc_RNA       gRNA scaffold (fragment): guide RNA scaffold for the Streptococcus pyogenes CRISPR/Cas9 system
    448..733     +  enhancer       CMV enhancer: human cytomegalovirus immediate early enhancer; contains an 18-bp deletion relative to the standard CMV enhancer
    735..1010    +  promoter       chicken β-actin promoter: No description available
   1011..1238    +  intron         hybrid intron: hybrid between chicken β-actin (CBA) and minute virus of mice (MMV) introns (Gray et al., 2011)
   1376..2977    +  CDS            Cas9(N): N-terminal portion of Streptococcus pyogenes Cas9 (Zetsche et al., 2015)
   2978..5476    +  CDS            Cas9(C): C-terminal portion of Streptococcus pyogenes Cas9 (Zetsche et al., 2015)
   5477..5524    +  CDS            nucleoplasmin NLS: bipartite nuclear localization signal from nucleoplasmin
   5558..5669    +  polyA_signal   bGH poly(A) signal: bovine growth hormone polyadenylation signal
   5774..5914    +  repeat_region  AAV2 ITR: inverted terminal repeat of adeno-associated virus serotype 2 inverted
   5919..5970    -  misc_feature   bom (fragment): basis of mobility region from pBR322
   5989..6444    +  rep_origin     f1 ori (sequence partly withheld): f1 bacteriophage origin of replication; arrow indicates direction of (+) strand synthesis
   6445..6494    -  misc_feature   bom (fragment): basis of mobility region from pBR322
   6596..6631    -  CDS            rop (fragment): Rop protein, which maintains plasmids at low copy number; rop
   6726..6830    +  promoter       AmpR promoter: bla
   6831..7691    +  CDS            AmpR: β-lactamase; bla; confers resistance to ampicillin, carbenicillin, and related antibiotics
   7862..8450    +  rep_origin     ori: high-copy-number ColE1/pMB1/pBR322/pUC origin of replication
