[The description below was written by a language model from this plasmid's Addgene catalogue record and pLannotate feature annotations shown in this document.]
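Description:
sgRNA TR KO 2 is a mammalian expression plasmid of about 8.5 kb, built on the pX330 backbone, that delivers both Streptococcus pyogenes Cas9 and a single guide RNA from one vector. It is maintained in E. coli as a high-copy plasmid through a ColE1/pUC-type origin and selected with ampicillin via the β-lactamase gene. An f1 phage origin and a single annotated AAV2 ITR are also carried over from the parental backbone. No mammalian selection marker is annotated on the plasmid itself.

The guide cassette consists of the human U6 RNA polymerase III promoter followed by a 20-nt human-targeting spacer, cloned through the BbsI sites, and the S. pyogenes gRNA scaffold; a second partial scaffold fragment is annotated just downstream. Cas9 is expressed from a separate Pol II unit. The catalogue lists its promoter as CMV, but the feature table shows a hybrid arrangement of CMV enhancer, chicken β-actin promoter and hybrid intron. The Cas9 coding sequence is annotated as contiguous N- and C-terminal portions, which together make up the continuous open reading frame. It ends in a nucleoplasmin bipartite nuclear localization signal and is terminated by the bovine growth hormone polyadenylation signal.

According to the record, this is the second of the guides used to knock out TR, the telomerase RNA, in human cells by replacing the locus with a puromycin resistance cassette. That cassette is not present in this plasmid, so it would presumably be supplied on a separate donor template, with the Cas9-induced cut near the TR locus promoting the replacement.
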