Addgene plasmid #207610: sgRNA TR KO 2
Purpose: sgRNA 2 to knockout TR by replacement with a PuroR cassette
Depositing lab: Jens Schmidt. Depositing organization: Michigan State University. Publication: TCAB1 prevents nucleolar accumulation of the telomerase RNA to facilitate telomerase assembly. Klump BM, Perez GI, Patrick EM, Adams-Boone K, Cohen SB, Han L, Yu K, Schmidt JC. Cell Rep. 2023 Jun 1;42(6):112577. doi: 10.1016/j.celrep.2023.112577. PubMed 37267110.
Backbone
  Vector backbone: pX330 Addgene #42230
  Total vector size (bp): 8500
  Vector type: Mammalian Expression
Growth in bacteria
  Bacterial resistance: Ampicillin, 100 μg/mL
  Growth temperature: 37°C
  Growth strain: DH5alpha
  Copy number: High Copy
Gene/Insert
  Gene/Insert name: TCAGGCCGCAGGAAGAGGAA
  Species: H. sapiens (human)
  Promoter: CMV and U6
  Tag / fusion protein: None
  Cloning method: Restriction Enzyme; 5′ cloning site BbsI (unknown if destroyed); 3′ cloning site BbsI (unknown if destroyed)
  Sequencing primers: 5′ U6 forward
Terms and licenses: Academic/Nonprofit Terms; Industry Terms: Not Available to Industry
How to cite: sgRNA TR KO 2 was a gift from Jens Schmidt (Addgene plasmid # 207610 ; http://n2t.net/addgene:207610 ; RRID:Addgene_207610)
